>Addgene plasmid #226185 | pAAV Syn Barcode11 | addgene full sequence | sequence record 447874 | Addgene NGS Result
CTGCATTAATGAATCGGCCAACGCGCGGGGAGAGGCGGTTTGCGTATTGGGCGCTCTTCCGCTTCCTCGC
TCACTGACTCGCTGCGCTCGGTCGTTCGGCTGCGGCGAGCGGTATCAGCTCACTCAAAGGCGGTAATACG
GTTATCCACAGAATCAGGGGATAACGCAGGAAAGAACATGTGAGCAAAAGGCCAGCAAAAGGCCAGGAAC
CGTAAAAAGGCCGCGTTGCTGGCGTTTTTCCATAGGCTCCGCCCCCCTGACGAGCATCACAAAAATCGAC
GCTCAAGTCAGAGGTGGCGAAACCCGACAGGACTATAAAGATACCAGGCGTTTCCCCCTGGAAGCTCCCT
CGTGCGCTCTCCTGTTCCGACCCTGCCGCTTACCGGATACCTGTCCGCCTTTCTCCCTTCGGGAAGCGTG
GCGCTTTCTCATAGCTCACGCTGTAGGTATCTCAGTTCGGTGTAGGTCGTTCGCTCCAAGCTGGGCTGTG
TGCACGAACCCCCCGTTCAGCCCGACCGCTGCGCCTTATCCGGTAACTATCGTCTTGAGTCCAACCCGGT
AAGACACGACTTATCGCCACTGGCAGCAGCCACTGGTAACAGGATTAGCAGAGCGAGGTATGTAGGCGGT
GCTACAGAGTTCTTGAAGTGGTGGCCTAACTACGGCTACACTAGAAGAACAGTATTTGGTATCTGCGCTC
TGCTGAAGCCAGTTACCTTCGGAAAAAGAGTTGGTAGCTCTTGATCCGGCAAACAAACCACCGCTGGTAG
CGGTGGTTTTTTTGTTTGCAAGCAGCAGATTACGCGCAGAAAAAAAGGATCTCAAGAAGATCCTTTGATC
TTTTCTACGGGGTCTGACGCTCAGTGGAACGAAAACTCACGTTAAGGGATTTTGGTCATGAGATTATCAA
AAAGGATCTTCACCTAGATCCTTTTAAATTAAAAATGAAGTTTTAAATCAATCTAAAGTATATATGAGTA
AACTTGGTCTGACAGTTACCAATGCTTAATCAGTGAGGCACCTATCTCAGCGATCTGTCTATTTCGTTCA
TCCATAGTTGCCTGACTCCCCGTCGTGTAGATAACTACGATACGGGAGGGCTTACCATCTGGCCCCAGTG
CTGCAATGATACCGCGAGACCCACGCTCACCGGCTCCAGATTTATCAGCAATAAACCAGCCAGCCGGAAG
GGCCGAGCGCAGAAGTGGTCCTGCAACTTTATCCGCCTCCATCCAGTCTATTAATTGTTGCCGGGAAGCT
AGAGTAAGTAGTTCGCCAGTTAATAGTTTGCGCAACGTTGTTGCCATTGCTACAGGCATCGTGGTGTCAC
GCTCGTCGTTTGGTATGGCTTCATTCAGCTCCGGTTCCCAACGATCAAGGCGAGTTACATGATCCCCCAT
GTTGTGCAAAAAAGCGGTTAGCTCCTTCGGTCCTCCGATCGTTGTCAGAAGTAAGTTGGCCGCAGTGTTA
TCACTCATGGTTATGGCAGCACTGCATAATTCTCTTACTGTCATGCCATCCGTAAGATGCTTTTCTGTGA
CTGGTGAGTACTCAACCAAGTCATTCTGAGAATAGTGTATGCGGCGACCGAGTTGCTCTTGCCCGGCGTC
AATACGGGATAATACCGCGCCACATAGCAGAACTTTAAAAGTGCTCATCATTGGAAAACGTTCTTCGGGG
CGAAAACTCTCAAGGATCTTACCGCTGTTGAGATCCAGTTCGATGTAACCCACTCGTGCACCCAACTGAT
CTTCAGCATCTTTTACTTTCACCAGCGTTTCTGGGTGAGCAAAAACAGGAAGGCAAAATGCCGCAAAAAA
GGGAATAAGGGCGACACGGAAATGTTGAATACTCATACTCTTCCTTTTTCAATATTATTGAAGCATTTAT
CAGGGTTATTGTCTCATGAGCGGATACATATTTGAATGTATTTAGAAAAATAAACAAATAGGGGTTCCGC
GCACATTTCCCCGAAAAGTGCCACCTAAATTGTAAGCGTTAATATTTTGTTAAAATTCGCGTTAAATTTT
TGTTAAATCAGCTCATTTTTTAACCAATAGGCCGAAATCGGCAAAATCCCTTATAAATCAAAAGAATAGA
CCGAGATAGGGT
[37 nt withheld, positions 2113-2149]
AAAGAACGTGGACTCCAACGTCAAAGG
[49 nt withheld, positions 2177-2225]
T
[91 nt withheld, positions 2227-2317]
G
[124 nt withheld, positions 2319-2442]
CCCATTCGCCATTCAGGCTGCGCAACTGTTGGGAAGGGCGATCGGTGCGGGCCTCTTCGCTATTACGCCA
GCTGCGCGCTCGCTCGCTCACTGAGGCCGCCCGGGCAAAGCCCGGGCGTCGGGCGACCTTTGGTCGCCCG
GCCTCAGTGAGCGAGCGAGCGCGCAGAGAGGGAGTGGCCAACTCCATCACTAGGGGTTCCTTGTAGTTAA
TGATTAACCCGCCATGCTACTTATCTACGTAGCCATGCTCTAGGAAGATCCGAGCTCCAGTGTGCTGGAA
TTCGCCCTTTTCAGTATTTAAATTGACGACCGACCCCGACCCACTGGACAAGCACCCAACCCCCATTCCC
CAAATTGCGCATCCCCTATCAGAGAGGGGGAGGGGAAACAGGATGCGGCGAGGCGCGTGCGCACTGCCAG
CTTCAGCACCGCGGACAGTGCCTTCGCCCCCGCCTGGCGGCGCGCGCCACCGCCGCCTCAGCACTGAAGG
CGCGCTGACGTCACTCGCCGGTCCCCCGCAAACTCCCCTTCCCGGCCACCTTGGTCGCGTCCGCGCCGCC
GCCGGCCCAGCCGGACCGCACCACGCGAGGCGCGAGATAGGGGGGCACGGGCGCGACCATCTGCGCTGCG
GCGCCGGCGACTCAGCGCTGCCTCAGTCTGCGGTGGGCAGCGGAGGAGTCGTGTCGTGCCTGAGAGCGCA
GCTGTGCTCCTGGGCACCGCGCAGTCCGCCCCCGCGGCTCCTGGCCAGACCACCCCTAGGACCCCCTGCC
CCAAGTCGCAGCCGTTGGATCAGGTAAGTATCAAGGTTACAAGACAGGTTTAAGGAGACCAATAGAAACT
GGGCTTGTCGAGACAGAGAAGACTCTTGCGTTTCTGATAGGCACCTATTGGTCTTACTGACATCCACTTT
GCCTTTCTCTCCACAGGTGATGATATCACTAGTGCCACCATGGGCTCCCGTGTTAGGATAAGGGTAAACA
TACAAGTCGATAGAAGATGGGTAGGGGCCTTCAATTCATCCAACACTCTACGGCTCCTCCGAGAGCTAGT
AGGGCACCCTGTAGTTGGAAGGGGAACTATTTCGTGGGGCGAGCCCATACCGTAATAATAAGCTAGCAAG
CTTAATCAACCTCTGGATTACAAAATTTGTGAAAGATTGACTGGTATTCTTAACTATGTTGCTCCTTTTA
CGCTATGTGGATACGCTGCTTTAATGCCTTTGTATCATGCTATTGCTTCCCGTATGGCTTTCATTTTCTC
CTCCTTGTATAAATCCTGGTTGCTGTCTCTTTATGAGGAGTTGTGGCCCGTTGTCAGGCAACGTGGCGTG
GTGTGCACTGTGTTTGCTGACGCAACCCCCACTGGTTGGGGCATTGCCACCACCTGTCAGCTCCTTTCCG
GGACTTTCGCTTTCCCCCTCCCTATTGCCACGGCGGAACTCATCGCCGCCTGCCTTGCCCGCTGCTGGAC
AGGGGCTCGGCTGTTGGGCACTGACAATTCCGTGGTGTTGTCGGGGAAATCATCGTCCTTTCCTTGGCTG
CTCGCCTGTGTTGCCACCTGGATTCTGCGCGGGACGTCCTTCTGCTACGTCCCTTCGGCCCTCAATCCAG
CGGACCTTCCTTCCCGCGGCCTGCTGCCGGCTCTGCGGCCTCTTCCGCGTCTTCGCCTTCGCCCTCAGAC
GAGTCGGATCTCCCTTTGGGCCGCCTCCCCGCGCGGCCGCTTCGAGCAGACATGATAAGATACATTGATG
AGTTTGGACAAACCACAACTAGAATGCAGTGAAAAAAATGCTTTATTTGTGAAATTTGTGATGCTATTGC
TTTATTTGTAACCATTATAAGCTGCAATAAACAAGTTAACAACAACAATTGCATTCATTTTATGTTTCAG
GTTCAGGGGGAGATGTGGGAGGTTTTTTAAAGCAAGTAAAACCTCTACAAATGTGGTAAAATCGATAAGG
ATCTTCCTAGAGCATGGCTACGTAGATAAGTAGCATGGCGGGTTAATCATTAACTACAAGGAACCCCTAG
TGATGGAGTTGGCCACTCCCTCTCTGCGCGCTCGCTCGCTCACTGAGGCCGGGCGACCAAAGGTCGCCCG
ACGCCCGGGCTTTGCCCGGGCGGCCTCAGTGAGCGAGCGAGCGCGCAG
Features (pLannotate 1.2.2; 13 found; start..end, strand, type, name):
    237..825     -  rep_origin     ori: high-copy-number ColE1/pMB1/pBR322/pUC origin of replication
    996..1856    -  CDS            AmpR: β-lactamase; bla; confers resistance to ampicillin, carbenicillin, and related antibiotics
   1857..1961    -  promoter       AmpR promoter: bla
   2014..2442    -  rep_origin     f1 ori (sequence partly withheld): f1 bacteriophage origin of replication; arrow indicates direction of (+) strand synthesis
   2447..2516    -  CDS            lacZα (fragment): LacZα fragment of β-galactosidase; lacZ fragment
   2511..2643    -  repeat_region  AAV2 ITR (fragment): inverted terminal repeat of adeno-associated virus serotype 2 inverted
   2746..3143    +  promoter       hSyn promoter (fragment): human synapsin I promoter; confers neuron-specific expression (Kügler et al., 2003)
   3236..3368    +  intron         chimeric intron: chimera between introns from human β-globin and immunoglobulin heavy chain genes
   3566..4154    +  misc_feature   WPRE: woodchuck hepatitis virus posttranscriptional regulatory element
   4178..4299    -  polyA_signal   SV40 poly(A) signal: SV40 polyadenylation signal
   4322..4390    -  CDS            large T antigen (fragment): large T antigen from SV40 (simian virus 40)
   4461..4       +  repeat_region  AAV2 ITR (across the origin): inverted terminal repeat of adeno-associated virus serotype 2 inverted
   4588..54      -  CDS            lacI (fragment) (across the origin): lac repressor; lacI; The lac repressor binds to the lac operator to inhibit transcription in E. coli. This inhibition can be relieved by adding lactose or isopropyl-β-D-thiogalactopyranoside (IPTG).
