[The description below was written by a language model from this plasmid's Addgene catalogue record and pLannotate feature annotations shown in this document.]
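Description:
pAAV Syn Barcode11 is an adeno-associated virus transfer plasmid built on a pAAV backbone and intended for packaging a neuron-expressed synthetic RNA barcode into recombinant AAV. In bacteria it is maintained as a high-copy plasmid through a ColE1/pUC-type origin and selected with ampicillin via the β-lactamase gene and its native promoter. An f1 phage origin is also present. Short annotated fragments of lacZα and lacI are backbone remnants rather than functional genes. The recorded use of a recombination-deficient, repeat-stabilising E. coli strain is consistent with the need to preserve the two AAV2 inverted terminal repeats. These repeats flank the expression cassette and provide the signals for replication and encapsidation of the vector genome.

Between the ITRs, a human synapsin I promoter (annotated as a fragment) confers neuron-restricted transcription. It is followed by a chimeric β-globin/immunoglobulin intron that promotes efficient processing and expression of the transcript. The feature table leaves an unannotated gap between the intron and the WPRE, and this is the likely position of the synthetic Barcode11 insert. The depositor notes that the barcode sequence is entered in the gRNA field, so it is a barcode and not a guide or hairpin RNA. The WPRE enhances transcript stability and abundance, and an SV40 polyadenylation signal, with an adjacent scrap of large T antigen sequence, terminates the message. No fluorescent reporter or epitope tag is annotated.

The stated purpose is expression mapping. This implies that the barcode transcript serves as a detectable identifier of transduced neurons, probably as one member of a numbered barcode series, although the record does not describe the detection method.
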