Addgene plasmid #226185: pAAV Syn Barcode11
Purpose: Expression mapping
Depositing lab: Scott Sternson. Depositing organization: University of California, San Diego (UCSD).
Backbone
  Vector backbone: pAAV
  Vector type: AAV
Growth in bacteria
  Bacterial resistance: Ampicillin, 100 μg/mL
  Growth temperature: 37°C
  Growth strain: NEB Stable
  Copy number: High Copy
Gene/Insert
  Gene/Insert name: Syn Barcode11
  gRNA/shRNA sequence: ATGGGCTCCCGTGTTAGGATAAGGGTAAACATACAAGTCGATAGAAGATGGGTAGGGGCCTTCAATTCATCCAACACTCTACGGCTCCTCCGAGAGCTAGTAGGGCACCCTGTAGTTGGAAGGGGAACTATTTCGTGGGGCGAGCCCATACCGTAATAATAA
  Species: Synthetic
  Cloning method: Restriction Enzyme; 5′ cloning site Unknown (unknown if destroyed)
Terms and licenses: Academic/Nonprofit Terms; Industry Terms: Not Available to Industry
Depositor comments: Barcode sequence listed in "gRNA sequence" field.
How to cite: pAAV Syn Barcode11 was a gift from Scott Sternson (Addgene plasmid # 226185 ; http://n2t.net/addgene:226185 ; RRID:Addgene_226185)
